>Addgene plasmid #10771 | 911 pBabe puroL PTEN G129E | addgene partial sequence | sequence record 17704 | 10771 with pBABE 5'
AGCTTACCATGGCCTACCCCTACGACGTGCCCGACTACGCCTCCCTCGGATCCATGACAGCCATCATCAA
AGAGATCGTTAGCAGAAACAAAAGGAGATATCAAGAGGATGGATTCGACTTAGACTTGACCTATATTTAT
CCAAACATTATTGCTATGGGATTTCCTGCAGAAAGACTTGAAGGCGTATACAGGAACAATATTGATGATG
TAGTAAGGTTTTTGGATTCAAAGCATAAAAACCATTACAAGATATACAATCTTTGTGCTGAAAGACATTA
TGACACCGCCAAATTTAATTGCAGAGTTGCACAATATCCTTTTGAAGACCATAACCCACCACAGCTAGAA
CTTATCAAACCCTTTTGTGAAGATCTTGACCAATGGCTAAGTGAAGATGACAATCATGTTGCAGCAATTC
ACTGTAAAGCTGGAAAGGAGCGGACTGGTGTAATGATATGTGCATATTTATTA
