[The description below was written by a language model from this plasmid's Addgene catalogue record.]
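Description:
911 pBabe puroL PTEN G129E is a retroviral mammalian expression plasmid built on the pBABE-puroL backbone (about 5.2 kb without insert), carrying a roughly 1.2 kb human PTEN coding insert with the G129E point mutation. It is propagated in E. coli as a high-copy plasmid under ampicillin selection, and it carries a puromycin marker so that transduced or transfected mammalian cells can be selected. The insert was placed in the vector by restriction enzyme cloning. The record includes no feature table, so the promoters, LTRs, packaging signal and any epitope tag are not explicitly listed. In pBABE-type vectors generally, the transgene is transcribed from the Moloney murine leukemia virus 5′ LTR, the viral packaging signal allows the transcript to be incorporated into particles produced in a packaging cell line, and the puromycin resistance gene is driven by a separate internal promoter.

PTEN is a tumour suppressor phosphatase that dephosphorylates the lipid second messenger PIP3 and thereby opposes PI3K/AKT signalling. From the general literature, the G129E substitution, originally identified as a Cowden disease-associated allele, is known as a separation-of-function mutant that largely abolishes lipid phosphatase activity while retaining activity toward protein substrates. The record does not state an intended purpose, but a construct of this kind is typically used to generate stable, puromycin-selected cell populations, often PTEN-deficient tumour lines. There the mutant is compared with wild-type PTEN or other mutants to test whether a given phenotype, such as growth suppression or AKT regulation, depends on PTEN's lipid phosphatase function.
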