Addgene plasmid #10771: 911 pBabe puroL PTEN G129E
Depositing lab: William Sellers. Depositing organization: Dana-Farber Cancer Institute.
Backbone
  Vector backbone: pBABE-puroL
  Backbone size w/o insert (bp): 5169
  Vector type: Mammalian Expression, Retroviral
  Selectable markers: Puromycin
Growth in bacteria
  Bacterial resistance: Ampicillin, 100 μg/mL
  Growth temperature: 37°C
  Growth strain: DH5alpha
  Copy number: High Copy
Gene/Insert
  Gene/Insert name: PTEN
  Species: H. sapiens (human)
  Insert size (bp): 1200
  Mutation: G129E
  Entrez Gene: PTEN (a.k.a. 10q23del, BZS, CWS1, DEC, GLM2, MHAM, MMAC1, PTEN1, PTENbeta, PTENgama, TEP1)
  Cloning method: Restriction Enzyme
  Sequencing primers: 5′ pBABE 5'
Terms and licenses: Academic/Nonprofit Terms; Industry Terms: Not Available to Industry
How to cite: 911 pBabe puroL PTEN G129E was a gift from William Sellers (Addgene plasmid # 10771 ; http://n2t.net/addgene:10771 ; RRID:Addgene_10771)
